>Addgene plasmid #120427 | EF1a_ASCL1_P2A_Hygro_Barcode | addgene full sequence | sequence record 234480 | Addgene NGS Result
TCGACGGATCGGGAGATCTCCCGATCCCCTATGGTGCACTCTCAGTACAATCTGCTCTGATGCCGCATAG
TTAAGCCAGTATCTGCTCCCTGCTTGTGTGTTGGAGGTCGCTGAGTAGTGCGCGAGCAAAATTTAAGCTA
CAACAAGGCAAGGCTTGACCGACAATTGCATGAAGAATCTGCTTAGGGTTAGGCGTTTTGCGCTGCTTCG
CGATGTACGGGCCAGATATACGCGTTGACATTGATTATTGACTAGTTATTAATAGTAATCAATTACGGGG
TCATTAGTTCATAGCCCATATATGGAGTTCCGCGTTACATAACTTACGGTAAATGGCCCGCCTGGCTGAC
CGCCCAACGACCCCCGCCCATTGACGTCAATAATGACGTATGTTCCCATAGTAACGCCAATAGGGACTTT
CCATTGACGTCAATGGGTGGAGTATTTACGGTAAACTGCCCACTTGGCAGTACATCAAGTGTATCATATG
CCAAGTACGCCCCCTATTGACGTCAATGACGGTAAATGGCCCGCCTGGCATTATGCCCAGTACATGACCT
TATGGGACTTTCCTACTTGGCAGTACATCTACGTATTAGTCATCGCTATTACCATGGTGATGCGGTTTTG
GCAGTACATCAATGGGCGTGGATAGCGGTTTGACTCACGGGGATTTCCAAGTCTCCACCCCATTGACGTC
AATGGGAGTTTGTTTTGGCACCAAAATCAACGGGACTTTCCAAAATGTCGTAACAACTCCGCCCCATTGA
CGCAAATGGGCGGTAGGCGTGTACGGTGGGAGGTCTATATAAGCAGCGCGTTTTGCCTGTACTGGGTCTC
TCTGGTTAGACCAGATCTGAGCCTGGGAGCTCTCTGGCTAACTAGGGAACCCACTGCTTAAGCCTCAATA
AAGCTTGCCTTGAGTGCTTCAAGTAGTGTGTGCCCGTCTGTTGTGTGACTCTGGTAACTAGAGATCCCTC
AGACCCTTTTAGTCAGTGTGGAAAATCTCTAGCAGTGGCGCCCGAACAGGGACTTGAAAGCGAAAGGGAA
ACCAGAGGAGCTCTCTCGACGCAGGACTCGGCTTGCTGAAGCGCGCACGGCAAGAGGCGAGGGGCGGCGA
CTGGTGAGTACGCCAAAAATTTTGACTAGCGGAGGCTAGAAGGAGAGAGATGGGTGCGAGAGCGTCAGTA
TTAAGCGGGGGAGAATTAGATCGCGATGGGAAAAAATTCGGTTAAGGCCAGGGGGAAAGAAAAAATATAA
ATTAAAACATATAGTATGGGCAAGCAGGGAGCTAGAACGATTCGCAGTTAATCCTGGCCTGTTAGAAACA
TCAGAAGGCTGTAGACAAATACTGGGACAGCTACAACCATCCCTTCAGACAGGATCAGAAGAACTTAGAT
CATTATATAATACAGTAGCAACCCTCTATTGTGTGCATCAAAGGATAGAGATAAAAGACACCAAGGAAGC
TTTAGACAAGATAGAGGAAGAGCAAAACAAAAGTAAGACCACCGCACAGCAAGCGGCCGCTGATCTTCAG
ACCTGGAGGAGGAGATATGAGGGACAATTGGAGAAGTGAATTATATAAATATAAAGTAGTAAAAATTGAA
CCATTAGGAGTAGCACCCACCAAGGCAAAGAGAAGAGTGGTGCAGAGAGAAAAAAGAGCAGTGGGAATAG
GAGCTTTGTTCCTTGGGTTCTTGGGAGCAGCAGGAAGCACTATGGGCGCAGCGTCAATGACGCTGACGGT
ACAGGCCAGACAATTATTGTCTGGTATAGTGCAGCAGCAGAACAATTTGCTGAGGGCTATTGAGGCGCAA
CAGCATCTGTTGCAACTCACAGTCTGGGGCATCAAGCAGCTCCAGGCAAGAATCCTGGCTGTGGAAAGAT
ACCTAAAGGATCAACAGCTCCTGGGGATTTGGGGTTGCTCTGGAAAACTCATTTGCACCACTGCTGTGCC
TTGGAATGCTAGTTGGAGTAATAAATCTCTGGAACAGATTTGGAATCACACGACCTGGATGGAGTGGGAC
AGAGAAATTAACAATTACACAAGCTTAATACACTCCTTAATTGAAGAATCGCAAAACCAGCAAGAAAAGA
ATGAACAAGAATTATTGGAATTAGATAAATGGGCAAGTTTGTGGAATTGGTTTAACATAACAAATTGGCT
GTGGTATATAAAATTATTCATAATGATAGTAGGAGGCTTGGTAGGTTTAAGAATAGTTTTTGCTGTACTT
TCTATAGTGAATAGAGTTAGGCAGGGATATTCACCATTATCGTTTCAGACCCACCTCCCAACCCCGAGGG
GACCCGACAGGCCCGAAGGAATAGAAGAAGAAGGTGGAGAGAGAGACAGAGACAGATCCATTCGATTAGT
GAACGGATCGGCACTGCGTGCGCCAATTCTGCAGACAAATGGCAGTATTCATCCACAATTTTAAAAGAAA
AGGGGGGATTGGGGGGTACAGTGCAGGGGAAAGAATAGTAGACATAATAGCAACAGACATACAAACTAAA
GAATTACAAAAACAAATTACAAAAATTCAAAATTTTCGGGTTTATTACAGGGACAGCAGAGATCCAGTTT
GGTTAATTAATCGATAAGCTTTGCAAAGATGGATAAAGTTTTAAACAGAGAGGAATCTTTGCAGCTAATG
GACCTTCTAGGTCTTGAAAGGAGTGGGAATTGGCTCCGGTGCCCGTCAGTGGGCAGAGCGCACATCGCCC
ACAGTCCCCGAGAAGTTGGGGGGAGGGGTCGGCAATTGAACCGGTGCCTAGAGAAGGTGGCGCGGGGTAA
ACTGGGAAAGTGATGTCGTGTACTGGCTCCGCCTTTTTCCCGAGGGTGGGGGAGAACCGTATATAAGTGC
AGTAGTCGCCGTGAACGTTCTTTTTCGCAACGGGTTTGCCGCCAGAACACAGGTAAGTGCCGTGTGTGGT
TCCCGCGGGCCTGGCCTCTTTACGGGTTATGGCCCTTGCGTGCCTTGAATTACTTCCACCTGGCTGCAGT
ACGTGATTCTTGATCCCGAGCTTCGGGTTGGAAGTGGGTGGGAGAGTTCGAGGCCTTGCGCTTAAGGAGC
CCCTTCGCCTCGTGCTTGAGTTGAGGCCTGGCCTGGGCGCTGGGGCCGCCGCGTGCGAATCTGGTGGCAC
CTTCGCGCCTGTCTCGCTGCTTTCGATAAGTCTCTAGCCATTTAAAATTTTTGATGACCTGCTGCGACGC
TTTTTTTCTGGCAAGATAGTCTTGTAAATGCGGGCCAAGATCTGCACACTGGTATTTCGGTTTTTGGGGC
CGCGGGCGGCGACGGGGCCCGTGCGTCCCAGCGCACATGTTCGGCGAGGCGGGGCCTGCGAGCGCGGCCA
CCGAGAATCGGACGGGGGTAGTCTCAAGCTGGCCGGCCTGCTCTGGTGCCTGGCCTCGCGCCGCCGTGTA
TCGCCCCGCCCTGGGCGGCAAGGCTGGCCCGGTCGGCACCAGTTGCGTGAGCGGAAAGATGGCCGCTTCC
CGGCCCTGCTGCAGGGAGCTCAAAATGGAGGACGCGGCGCTCGGGAGAGCGGGCGGGTGAGTCACCCACA
CAAAGGAAAAGGGCCTTTCCGTCCTCAGCCGTCGCTTCATGTGACTCCACGGAGTACCGGGCGCCGTCCA
GGCACCTCGATTAGTTCTCGAGCTTTTGGAGTACGTCGTCTTTAGGTTGGGGGGAGGGGTTTTATGCGAT
GGAGTTTCCCCACACTGAGTGGGTGGAGACTGAAGTTAGGCCAGCTTGGCACTTGATGTAATTCTCCTTG
GAATTTGCCCTTTTTGAGTTTGGATCTTGGTTCATTCTCAAGCCTCAGACAGTGGTTCAAAGTTTTTTTC
TTCCATTTCAGGTGTCGTGAGGAATTAGCTTGGTACTAATACGACTCACTATAGGGAGACCCAAGCTGGC
TAGGTAAGCTTGATATCGAATTCCTGCAGCCCGGGGGATCCCGCCACCATGGAGTCTTCTGCTAAAATGG
AGTCCGGAGGCGCGGGACAACAACCACAACCGCAACCACAACAACCCTTCCTGCCGCCGGCCGCATGTTT
TTTCGCGACCGCTGCTGCTGCTGCAGCGGCGGCGGCTGCTGCCGCCGCGCAATCCGCCCAACAGCAACAA
CAACAACAGCAGCAGCAGCAACAAGCGCCTCAACTTCGACCCGCTGCAGACGGGCAGCCCTCAGGGGGAG
GGCACAAGAGCGCTCCGAAGCAGGTTAAAAGGCAGAGGAGCAGTAGTCCCGAACTGATGCGATGTAAGAG
GCGCCTCAATTTTAGCGGTTTTGGTTACTCTTTGCCCCAGCAGCAGCCGGCTGCCGTAGCTCGCCGAAAT
GAGCGGGAAAGGAACCGCGTTAAACTTGTGAATCTCGGTTTCGCGACACTTCGAGAGCACGTACCAAATG
GGGCAGCTAACAAGAAAATGAGTAAAGTTGAGACACTGCGGTCTGCAGTGGAGTATATTAGAGCTCTTCA
ACAATTGCTTGACGAGCACGATGCCGTATCAGCCGCATTTCAAGCCGGGGTGCTGTCCCCAACAATATCT
CCGAACTACAGCAATGATCTTAATAGCATGGCGGGAAGTCCCGTTTCCTCCTACTCCTCTGATGAGGGCA
GCTACGACCCTCTCAGTCCCGAGGAGCAAGAGCTTCTTGACTTCACTAACTGGTTCGGATCCGGCGCAAC
AAACTTCTCTCTGCTGAAACAAGCCGGAGATGTCGAAGAGAATCCTGGACCGATGAAAAAGCCTGAACTC
ACCGCGACGTCTGTCGAGAAGTTTCTGATCGAAAAGTTCGACAGCGTCTCCGACCTGATGCAGCTCTCGG
AGGGCGAAGAATCTCGTGCTTTCAGCTTCGATGTAGGAGGGCGTGGATATGTCCTGCGGGTAAATAGCTG
CGCCGATGGTTTCTACAAAGATCGTTATGTTTATCGGCACTTTGCATCGGCCGCGCTCCCGATTCCGGAA
GTGCTTGACATTGGGGAATTCAGCGAGAGCCTGACCTATTGCATCTCCCGCCGTGCACAGGGTGTCACGT
TGCAAGACCTGCCTGAAACCGAACTGCCCGCTGTTCTGCAGCCGGTCGCGGAGGCCATGGATGCGATCGC
TGCGGCCGATCTTAGCCAGACGAGCGGGTTCGGCCCATTCGGACCGCAAGGAATCGGTCAATACACTACA
TGGCGTGATTTCATATGCGCGATTGCTGATCCCCATGTGTATCACTGGCAAACTGTGATGGACGACACCG
TCAGTGCGTCCGTCGCGCAGGCTCTCGATGAGCTGATGCTTTGGGCCGAGGACTGCCCCGAAGTCCGGCA
CCTCGTGCACGCGGATTTCGGCTCCAACAATGTCCTGACGGACAATGGCCGCATAACAGCGGTCATTGAC
TGGAGCGAGGCGATGTTCGGGGATTCCCAATACGAGGTCGCCAACATCTTCTTCTGGAGGCCGTGGTTGG
CTTGTATGGAGCAGCAGACGCGCTACTTCGAGCGGAGGCATCCGGAGCTTGCAGGATCGCCGCGGCTCCG
GGCGTATATGCTCCGCATTGGTCTTGACCAACTCTATCAGAGCTTGGTTGACGGCAATTTCGATGATGCA
GCTTGGGCGCAGGGTCGATGCGACGCAATCGTCCGATCCGGAGCCGGGACTGTCGGGCGTACACAAATCG
CCCGCAGAAGCGCGGCCGTCTGGACCGATGGCTGTGTAGAAGTACTCGCCGATAGTGGAAACCGACGCCC
CAGCACTCGTCCGAGGGCAAAGGAATAAGTTAGAACTATTTCCTGGCTGTTACGCGTTCGTGATAAAACT
ATCTGCCTACTGACGGGCTTGTTAAACAGTGAACCGCCCGCCCCACGACCCGCAGCGCCCGACCGAAAGG
AGCGCACGACCCCATGCATCGAACAAAAGAAAAGGGGGGACTGGAAGGGCTAATTCACTCCCAACGAAGA
CAAGATATCATAACTTCGTATAGCATACATTATACGAAGTTATCGGCTAGCTGGTCCGGACTGTACTGGG
TCTCTCTGGTTAGACCAGATCTGAGCCTGGGAGCTCTCTGGCTAACTAGGGAACCCACTGCTTAAGCCTC
AATAAAGCTTGCCTTGAGTGCTTCAAGTAGTGTGTGCCCGTCTGTTGTGTGACTCTGGTAACTAGAGATC
CCTCAGACCCTTTTAGTCAGTGTGGAAAATCTCTAGCAGGGCCCGTTTAAACCCGCTGATCAGCCTCGAC
TGTGCCTTCTAGTTGCCAGCCATCTGTTGTTTGCCCCTCCCCCGTGCCTTCCTTGACCCTGGAAGGTGCC
ACTCCCACTGTCCTTTCCTAATAAAATGAGGAAATTGCATCGCATTGTCTGAGTAGGTGTCATTCTATTC
TGGGGGGTGGGGTGGGGCAGGACAGCAAGGGGGAGGATTGGGAAGACAATAGCAGGCATGCTGGGGATGC
GGTGGGCTCTATGGCTTCTGAGGCGGAAAGAACCAGCTGGGGCTCTAGGGGGTATCCCC
[124 nt withheld, positions 6500-6623]
C
[91 nt withheld, positions 6625-6715]
A
[49 nt withheld, positions 6717-6765]
CCTTTGACGTTGGAGTCCACGTTCTTT
[37 nt withheld, positions 6793-6829]
ACCCTATCTCGGTCTATTCTTTTGATTTATAAGGGATTTTGCCGATTTCGGCCTATTGGTTAAAAAATGA
GCTGATTTAACAAAAATTTAACGCGAATTAATTCTGTGGAATGTGTGTCAGTTAGGGTGTGGAAAGTCCC
CAGGCTCCCCAGCAGGCAGAAGTATGCAAAGCATGCATCTCAATTAGTCAGCAACCAGGTGTGGAAAGTC
CCCAGGCTCCCCAGCAGGCAGAAGTATGCAAAGCATGCATCTCAATTAGTCAGCAACCATAGTCCCGCCC
CTAACTCCGCCCATCCCGCCCCTAACTCCGCCCAGTTCCGCCCATTCTCCGCCCCATGGCTGACTAATTT
TTTTTATTTATGCAGAGGCCGAGGCCGCCTCTGCCTCTGAGCTATTCCAGAAGTAGTGAGGAGGCTTTTT
TGGAGGCCTAGGCTTTTGCAAAAAGCTCCCGGGAGCTTGTATATCCATTTTCGGATCTGATCAGCACGTG
TTGACAATTAATCATCGGCATAGTATATCGGCATAGTATAATACGACAAGGTGAGGAACTAAACCATGGC
CAAGTTGACCAGTGCCGTTCCGGTGCTCACCGCGCGCGACGTCGCCGGAGCGGTCGAGTTCTGGACCGAC
CGGCTCGGGTTCTCCCGGGACTTCGTGGAGGACGACTTCGCCGGTGTGGTCCGGGACGACGTGACCCTGT
TCATCAGCGCGGTCCAGGACCAGGTGGTGCCGGACAACACCCTGGCCTGGGTGTGGGTGCGCGGCCTGGA
CGAGCTGTACGCCGAGTGGTCGGAGGTCGTGTCCACGAACTTCCGGGACGCCTCCGGGCCGGCCATGACC
GAGATCGGCGAGCAGCCGTGGGGGCGGGAGTTCGCCCTGCGCGACCCGGCCGGCAACTGCGTGCACTTCG
TGGCCGAGGAGCAGGACTGACACGTGCTACGAGATTTCGATTCCACCGCCGCCTTCTATGAAAGGTTGGG
CTTCGGAATCGTTTTCCGGGACGCCGGCTGGATGATCCTCCAGCGCGGGGATCTCATGCTGGAGTTCTTC
GCCCACCCCAACTTGTTTATTGCAGCTTATAATGGTTACAAATAAAGCAATAGCATCACAAATTTCACAA
ATAAAGCATTTTTTTCACTGCATTCTAGTTGTGGTTTGTCCAAACTCATCAATGTATCTTATCATGTCTG
TATACCGTCGACCTCTAGCTAGAGCTTGGCGTAATCATGGTCATAGCTGTTTCCTGTGTGAAATTGTTAT
CCGCTCACAATTCCACACAACATACGAGCCGGAAGCATAAAGTGTAAAGCCTGGGGTGCCTAATGAGTGA
GCTAACTCACATTAATTGCGTTGCGCTCACTGCCCGCTTTCCAGTCGGGAAACCTGTCGTGCCAGCTGCA
TTAATGAATCGGCCAACGCGCGGGGAGAGGCGGTTTGCGTATTGGGCGCTCTTCCGCTTCCTCGCTCACT
GACTCGCTGCGCTCGGTCGTTCGGCTGCGGCGAGCGGTATCAGCTCACTCAAAGGCGGTAATACGGTTAT
CCACAGAATCAGGGGATAACGCAGGAAAGAACATGTGAGCAAAAGGCCAGCAAAAGGCCAGGAACCGTAA
AAAGGCCGCGTTGCTGGCGTTTTTCCATAGGCTCCGCCCCCCTGACGAGCATCACAAAAATCGACGCTCA
AGTCAGAGGTGGCGAAACCCGACAGGACTATAAAGATACCAGGCGTTTCCCCCTGGAAGCTCCCTCGTGC
GCTCTCCTGTTCCGACCCTGCCGCTTACCGGATACCTGTCCGCCTTTCTCCCTTCGGGAAGCGTGGCGCT
TTCTCATAGCTCACGCTGTAGGTATCTCAGTTCGGTGTAGGTCGTTCGCTCCAAGCTGGGCTGTGTGCAC
GAACCCCCCGTTCAGCCCGACCGCTGCGCCTTATCCGGTAACTATCGTCTTGAGTCCAACCCGGTAAGAC
ACGACTTATCGCCACTGGCAGCAGCCACTGGTAACAGGATTAGCAGAGCGAGGTATGTAGGCGGTGCTAC
AGAGTTCTTGAAGTGGTGGCCTAACTACGGCTACACTAGAAGAACAGTATTTGGTATCTGCGCTCTGCTG
AAGCCAGTTACCTTCGGAAAAAGAGTTGGTAGCTCTTGATCCGGCAAACAAACCACCGCTGGTAGCGGTG
GTTTTTTTGTTTGCAAGCAGCAGATTACGCGCAGAAAAAAAGGATCTCAAGAAGATCCTTTGATCTTTTC
TACGGGGTCTGACGCTCAGTGGAACGAAAACTCACGTTAAGGGATTTTGGTCATGAGATTATCAAAAAGG
ATCTTCACCTAGATCCTTTTAAATTAAAAATGAAGTTTTAAATCAATCTAAAGTATATATGAGTAAACTT
GGTCTGACAGTTACCAATGCTTAATCAGTGAGGCACCTATCTCAGCGATCTGTCTATTTCGTTCATCCAT
AGTTGCCTGACTCCCCGTCGTGTAGATAACTACGATACGGGAGGGCTTACCATCTGGCCCCAGTGCTGCA
ATGATACCGCGAGACCCACGCTCACCGGCTCCAGATTTATCAGCAATAAACCAGCCAGCCGGAAGGGCCG
AGCGCAGAAGTGGTCCTGCAACTTTATCCGCCTCCATCCAGTCTATTAATTGTTGCCGGGAAGCTAGAGT
AAGTAGTTCGCCAGTTAATAGTTTGCGCAACGTTGTTGCCATTGCTACAGGCATCGTGGTGTCACGCTCG
TCGTTTGGTATGGCTTCATTCAGCTCCGGTTCCCAACGATCAAGGCGAGTTACATGATCCCCCATGTTGT
GCAAAAAAGCGGTTAGCTCCTTCGGTCCTCCGATCGTTGTCAGAAGTAAGTTGGCCGCAGTGTTATCACT
CATGGTTATGGCAGCACTGCATAATTCTCTTACTGTCATGCCATCCGTAAGATGCTTTTCTGTGACTGGT
GAGTACTCAACCAAGTCATTCTGAGAATAGTGTATGCGGCGACCGAGTTGCTCTTGCCCGGCGTCAATAC
GGGATAATACCGCGCCACATAGCAGAACTTTAAAAGTGCTCATCATTGGAAAACGTTCTTCGGGGCGAAA
ACTCTCAAGGATCTTACCGCTGTTGAGATCCAGTTCGATGTAACCCACTCGTGCACCCAACTGATCTTCA
GCATCTTTTACTTTCACCAGCGTTTCTGGGTGAGCAAAAACAGGAAGGCAAAATGCCGCAAAAAAGGGAA
TAAGGGCGACACGGAAATGTTGAATACTCATACTCTTCCTTTTTCAATATTATTGAAGCATTTATCAGGG
TTATTGTCTCATGAGCGGATACATATTTGAATGTATTTAGAAAAATAAACAAATAGGGGTTCCGCGCACA
TTTCCCCGAAAAGTGCCACCTGACG
Features (pLannotate 1.2.2; 33 found; start..end, strand, type, name):
     30..82      -  misc_feature   bom (fragment): basis of mobility region from pBR322
    237..616     +  enhancer       CMV enhancer: human cytomegalovirus immediate early enhancer
    617..816     +  promoter       CMV promoter: human cytomegalovirus (CMV) immediate early promoter
    834..1014    +  LTR            5' LTR (truncated): truncated 5' long terminal repeat (LTR) from HIV-1
   1061..1186    +  misc_feature   HIV-1 Ψ: packaging signal of human immunodeficiency virus type 1
   1170..1533    +  CDS            HIV-1 gag (fragment): gag protein from human immunodeficiency virus 1; gag
   1679..1912    +  misc_feature   RRE: The Rev response element (RRE) of HIV-1 allows for Rev-dependent mRNA export from the nucleus to the cytoplasm.
   2289..2389    +  CDS            Rev (fragment): human immunodeficiency virus 1 (HIV-1) Rev protein; rev; enhances nuclear export of unspliced and incompletely spliced viral mRNAs
   2439..2556    +  misc_feature   cPPT/CTS: central polypurine tract and central termination sequence of HIV-1
   2619..2685    +  CDS            small t antigen (fragment): SV40 (simian virus 40) small t antigen
   2692..3870    +  promoter       EF-1α promoter: strong constitutive promoter for human elongation factor EF-1α
   3887..3905    +  promoter       T7 promoter: promoter for bacteriophage T7 RNA polymerase
   3925..3961    -  misc_feature   MCS (fragment): pBluescript multiple cloning site
   3969..4676    +  CDS            ASCL1: ASCL1_HUMAN - Also known as ASH1, BHLHA46 From Homo sapiens (Human).
   4743..5765    +  CDS            hph: KHYB_ECOLX - Experimental evidence at protein level: Swiss-Prot protein existence level 1. The aminoglycoside phosphotransferases achieve inactivation of their antibiotic substrates by phosphorylation. Only phosphorylates hygromycin and closely related compounds such as demethyl analogs and destomycin. From Escherichia coli.
   5849..5962    +  CDS            nef (fragment): NEF_HV1LA - Experimental evidence at protein level: Swiss-Prot protein existence level 1. Extracellular Nef protein targets CD4(+) T-lymphocytes for apoptosis by interacting with CXCR4 surface receptors. From Human immunodeficiency virus type 1 group M subtype B (isolate Lai) (HIV-1).
   5960..5993    +  protein_bind   loxP: Cre-mediated recombination occurs in the 8-bp core sequence (GCATACAT). Cre recombinase
   6018..6198    +  LTR            5' LTR (truncated): truncated 5' long terminal repeat (LTR) from HIV-1
   6230..6454    +  polyA_signal   bGH poly(A) signal: bovine growth hormone polyadenylation signal
   6458..6479    +  promoter       SV40 promoter (fragment): SV40 enhancer and early promoter
   6500..6928    +  rep_origin     f1 ori (sequence partly withheld): f1 bacteriophage origin of replication; arrow indicates direction of (+) strand synthesis
   6942..7271    +  promoter       SV40 promoter: SV40 enhancer and early promoter
   7319..7366    +  promoter       EM7 promoter: synthetic bacterial promoter&nbsp
   7385..7759    +  CDS            BleoR: antibiotic-binding protein; Sh ble from Streptoalloteichus hindustanus; confers resistance to bleomycin, phleomycin, and Zeocin™
   7769..7894    +  CDS            ble (fragment): BLE_KLEPN - Experimental evidence at protein level: Swiss-Prot protein existence level 1. Binding protein with a strong affinity to the bleomycin family of antibiotics. Binds to CL990; an antimitotic-antibiotic compound. From Klebsiella pneumoniae.
   7889..8010    +  polyA_signal   SV40 poly(A) signal: SV40 polyadenylation signal
   8083..8099    -  protein_bind   lac operator: The lac repressor binds to the lac operator to inhibit transcription in E. coli. This inhibition can be relieved by adding lactose or isopropyl-β-D-thiogalactopyranoside (IPTG). lac repressor encoded by lacI
   8107..8137    -  promoter       lac promoter: promoter for the E. coli lac operon
   8152..8173    -  protein_bind   CAP binding site: CAP binding activates transcription in the presence of cAMP. E. coli catabolite activator protein
   8186..8278    -  CDS            lacI (fragment): lac repressor; lacI; The lac repressor binds to the lac operator to inhibit transcription in E. coli. This inhibition can be relieved by adding lactose or isopropyl-β-D-thiogalactopyranoside (IPTG).
   8461..9049    -  rep_origin     ori: high-copy-number ColE1/pMB1/pBR322/pUC origin of replication
   9220..10080   -  CDS            AmpR: β-lactamase; bla; confers resistance to ampicillin, carbenicillin, and related antibiotics
  10081..10185   -  promoter       AmpR promoter: bla
