[The description below was written by a language model from this plasmid's Addgene catalogue record and pLannotate feature annotations shown in this document.]
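Description:
EF1a_ASCL1_P2A_Hygro_Barcode is a lentiviral transfer plasmid of about 10.2 kb for constitutive expression of human ASCL1, a basic helix-loop-helix transcription factor, in mammalian cells. The backbone is recorded as unknown, but the annotated layout is that of a third-generation-style HIV-1 vector. A CMV enhancer/promoter drives a truncated 5' LTR, followed by the Ψ packaging signal with a gag fragment, the Rev response element and the cPPT/CTS. Downstream of the cargo lies a second truncated LTR, preceded by a loxP site and followed by a bGH polyadenylation signal. In bacteria the plasmid replicates from a high-copy ColE1/pUC-type origin and is selected with ampicillin. An f1 origin and an SV40/EM7-driven bleomycin/Zeocin resistance cassette also sit in the backbone, outside the LTRs.

The payload is a single EF-1α promoter-driven transcript. The 708 bp ASCL1 coding sequence, inserted by Gibson assembly at a BamHI site, is followed by the hygromycin phosphotransferase gene (hph). The construct name indicates a P2A self-cleaving peptide in the short gap between the two reading frames, though it is not annotated. This would allow the transcription factor and the hygromycin marker to be made as separate proteins from one mRNA, so drug selection enriches for ASCL1-expressing cells. The name and stated purpose also describe a barcode that lets the transcript be detected in single-cell RNA-seq. The feature table does not annotate it, so its position is not stated in the record. According to the associated publication title, the vector was used in pooled overexpression screens of cellular reprogramming, with paired fitness and single-cell transcriptome readouts.
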