Addgene plasmid #120427: EF1a_ASCL1_P2A_Hygro_Barcode
Purpose: Barcoded lentiviral vector to express ASCL1 in mammalian cells under control of EF1a promoter. Barcoded for transcript detection in single cell RNA-seq.
Depositing lab: Prashant Mali. Depositing organization: University of California, San Diego (UCSD). Publication: Mapping Cellular Reprogramming via Pooled Overexpression Screens with Paired Fitness and Single-Cell RNA-Sequencing Readout. Parekh U, Wu Y, Zhao D, Worlikar A, Shah N, Zhang K, Mali P. Cell Syst. 2018 Nov 12. pii: S2405-4712(18)30433-2. doi: 10.1016/j.cels.2018.10.008. PubMed 30448000.
Backbone
  Vector backbone: Unknown
  Backbone size w/o insert (bp): 9514
  Vector type: Lentiviral
  Selectable markers: Hygromycin
Growth in bacteria
  Bacterial resistance: Ampicillin, 100 μg/mL
  Growth temperature: 37°C
  Growth strain: Stbl3
  Copy number: High Copy
Gene/Insert
  Gene/Insert name: ASCL1
  Species: H. sapiens (human)
  Insert size (bp): 708
  Entrez Gene: ASCL1 (a.k.a. ASH1, HASH1, MASH1, bHLHa46)
  Promoter: EF1a
  Cloning method: Gibson Cloning
  Sequencing primers: 5′ 5'-ttctcaagcctcagacagtgg-3'
Terms and licenses: Academic/Nonprofit Terms; Industry Terms: Not Available to Industry
Depositor comments: 5' cloning site: BamHI (not destroyed), 3' cloning site: BamHI (not destroyed).
How to cite: EF1a_ASCL1_P2A_Hygro_Barcode was a gift from Prashant Mali (Addgene plasmid # 120427 ; http://n2t.net/addgene:120427 ; RRID:Addgene_120427)
