>Addgene plasmid #120427 | EF1a_ASCL1_P2A_Hygro_Barcode | depositor partial sequence | sequence record 228649 | ASCL1 gene
ATGGAGTCTTCTGCTAAAATGGAGTCCGGAGGCGCGGGACAACAACCACAACCGCAACCACAACAACCCT
TCCTGCCGCCGGCCGCATGTTTTTTCGCGACCGCTGCTGCTGCTGCAGCGGCGGCGGCTGCTGCCGCCGC
GCAATCCGCCCAACAGCAACAACAACAACAGCAGCAGCAGCAACAAGCGCCTCAACTTCGACCCGCTGCA
GACGGGCAGCCCTCAGGGGGAGGGCACAAGAGCGCTCCGAAGCAGGTTAAAAGGCAGAGGAGCAGTAGTC
CCGAACTGATGCGATGTAAGAGGCGCCTCAATTTTAGCGGTTTTGGTTACTCTTTGCCCCAGCAGCAGCC
GGCTGCCGTAGCTCGCCGAAATGAGCGGGAAAGGAACCGCGTTAAACTTGTGAATCTCGGTTTCGCGACA
CTTCGAGAGCACGTACCAAATGGGGCAGCTAACAAGAAAATGAGTAAAGTTGAGACACTGCGGTCTGCAG
TGGAGTATATTAGAGCTCTTCAACAATTGCTTGACGAGCACGATGCCGTATCAGCCGCATTTCAAGCCGG
GGTGCTGTCCCCAACAATATCTCCGAACTACAGCAATGATCTTAATAGCATGGCGGGAAGTCCCGTTTCC
TCCTACTCCTCTGATGAGGGCAGCTACGACCCTCTCAGTCCCGAGGAGCAAGAGCTTCTTGACTTCACTA
ACTGGTTC
