>Addgene plasmid #120427 | EF1a_ASCL1_P2A_Hygro_Barcode | depositor partial sequence | sequence record 228650 | ASCL1 barcode
TTCGTGATAAAACTATCTGC
